>Addgene plasmid #103742 | LSB-hsa-miR-876-3p | depositor full sequence | sequence record 196532 | Full Sequence
AATTGAGGGGATAACGCAGGAAAGAACATGTGAGCAAAAGGCCAGCAAAAGGCCAGGAACCGTAAAAAGG
CCGCGTTGCTGGCGTTTTTCCATAGGCTCCGCCCCCCTGACGAGCATCACAAAAATCGACGCTCAAGTCA
GAGGTGGCGAAACCCGACAGGACTATAAAGATACCAGGCGTTTCCCCCTGGAAGCTCCCTCGTGCGCTCT
CCTGTTCCGACCCTGCCGCTTACCGGATACCTGTCCGCCTTTCTCCCTTCGGGAAGCGTGGCGCTTTCTC
ATAGCTCACGCTGTAGGTATCTCAGTTCGGTGTAGGTCGTTCGCTCCAAGCTGGGCTGTGTGCACGAACC
CCCCGTTCAGCCCGACCGCTGCGCCTTATCCGGTAACTATCGTCTTGAGTCCAACCCGGTAAGACACGAC
TTATCGCCACTGGCAGCAGCCACTGGTAACAGGATTAGCAGAGCGAGGTATGTAGGCGGTGCTACAGAGT
TCTTGAAGTGGTGGCCTAACTACGGCTACACTAGAAGAACAGTATTTGGTATCTGCGCTCTGCTGAAGCC
AGTTACCTTCGGAAAAAGAGTTGGTAGCTCTTGATCCGGCAAACAAACCACCGCTGGTAGCGGTGGTTTT
TTTGTTTGCAAGCAGCAGATTACGCGCAGAAAAAAAGGATCTCAAGAAGATCCTTTGATCTTTTCTACGG
GGTCTGACGCTCAGTGGAACGAAAACTCACGTTAAGGGATTTTGGTCATGAGATTATCAAAAAGGATCTT
CACCTAGATCCTTTTAAATTAAAAATGAAGTTTTAAATCAATCTAAAGTATATATGAGTAAACTTGGTCT
GACAGTTACCAATGCTTAATCAGTGAGGCACCTATCTCAGCGATCTGTCTATTTCGTTCATCCATAGTTG
CCTGACTCCCCGTCGTGTAGATAACTACGATACGGGAGGGCTTACCATCTGGCCCCAGTGCTGCAATGAT
ACCGCGAGAACCACGCTCACCGGCTCCAGATTTATCAGCAATAAACCAGCCAGCCGGAAGGGCCGAGCGC
AGAAGTGGTCCTGCAACTTTATCCGCCTCCATCCAGTCTATTAATTGTTGCCGGGAAGCTAGAGTAAGTA
GTTCGCCAGTTAATAGTTTGCGCAACGTTGTTGCCATTGCTACAGGCATCGTGGTGTCACGCTCGTCGTT
TGGTATGGCTTCATTCAGCTCCGGTTCCCAACGATCAAGGCGAGTTACATGATCCCCCATGTTGTGCAAA
AAAGCGGTTAGCTCCTTCGGTCCTCCGATCGTTGTCAGAAGTAAGTTGGCCGCAGTGTTATCACTCATGG
TTATGGCAGCACTGCATAATTCTCTTACTGTCATGCCATCCGTAAGATGCTTTTCTGTGACTGGTGAGTA
CTCAACCAAGTCATTCTGAGAATAGTGTATGCGGCGACCGAGTTGCTCTTGCCCGGCGTCAATACGGGAT
AATACCGCGCCACATAGCAGAACTTTAAAAGTGCTCATCATTGGAAAACGTTCTTCGGGGCGAAAACTCT
CAAGGATCTTACCGCTGTTGAGATCCAGTTCGATGTAACCCACTCGTGCACCCAACTGATCTTCAGCATC
TTTTACTTTCACCAGCGTTTCTGGGTGAGCAAAAACAGGAAGGCAAAATGCCGCAAAAAAGGGAATAAGG
GCGACACGGAAATGTTGAATACTCATACTCTTCCTTTTTCAATATTATTGAAGCATTTATCAGGGTTATT
GTCTCATGAGCGGATACATATTTGAATGTAGCTCCGAATTTCTCGAGGGCTTGTCGACGACGGCGGTCTC
CGTCGTCAGGATCATGAATTCGACCCGCCTGCCACCATGACCGAGTACAAGCCCACGGTGCGCCTCGCCA
CCCGCGACGACGTCCCCCGGGCCGTACGCACCCTCGCCGCCGCGTTCGCCGACTACCCCGCCACGCGCCA
CACCGTCGACCCGGACCGCCACATCGAGCGGGTCACCGAGCTGCAAGAACTCTTCCTCACGCGCGTCGGG
CTCGACATCGGCAAGGTGTGGGTCGCGGACGACGGCGCCGCGGTGGCGGTCTGGACCACGCCGGAGAGCG
TCGAAGCGGGGGCGGTGTTCGCCGAGATCGGCCCGCGCATGGCCGAGTTGAGCGGTTCCCGGCTGGCCGC
GCAGCAACAGATGGAAGGCCTCCTGGCGCCGCACCGGCCCAAGGAGCCCGCGTGGTTCCTGGCCACCGTC
GGCGTCTCGCCCGACCACCAGGGCAAGGGTCTGGGCAGCGCCGTCGTGCTCCCCGGAGTGGAGGCGGCCG
AGCGCGCCGGGGTGCCCGCCTTCCTGGAGACATCCGCGCCCCGCAACCTCCCCTTCTACGAGCGGCTCGG
CTTCACCGTCACCGCCGACGTCGAGGTGCCCGAAGGACCGCGCACCTGGTGCATGACCCGCAAGCCCGGT
GCCTGATACGCGTGAATTCACTCCTCAGGTGCAGGCTGCCTATCAGAAGGTGGTGGCTGGTGTGGCCAAT
GCCCTGGCTCACAAATACCACTGAGATCTTTTTCCCTCTGCCAAAAATTATGGGGACATCATGAAGCCCC
TTGAGCATCTGACTTCTGGCTAATAAAGGAAATTTATTTTCATTGCAATAGTGTGTTGGAATTTTTTGTG
TCTCTCACTCGGAAGGACATATGGGAGGGCAAATCATTTAAAACATCAGAATGAGTATTTGGTTTAGAGT
TTGGCAACATATGCCCATATGCTGGCTGCCATGAACAAAGGTTGGCTATAAAGAGGTCATCAGTATATGA
AACAGCCCCCTGCTGTCCATTCCTTATTCCATAGAAAAGCCTTGACTTGAGGTTAGATTTTTTTTATATT
TTGTTTTGTGTTATTTTTTTCTTTAACATCCCTAAAATTTTCCTTACATGTTTTACTAGCCAGATTTTTC
CTCCTCTCCTGACTACTCCCAGTCATAGCTGTCCCTCTTCTCTTATGGAGATCCCTCGACCTGCAGCCCA
AGCTTGAATTCTCTAGAATTACCCTGTTATCCCTATGCTTGGTTTACCGAGCTCTTATTGGTTTTCAAAC
TTCATTGACTGTGCCCAACGCGCCTGGGAGCTCACGGGGACAGCCCCCCCCCAAAGCCCCCAGGGATGTA
ATTACGTCCCTCCCCCGCTAGGGGGCAGCAGCGAGCCGCCCGGGGCTCCGCTCCGGTCCGGCGCTCCCCC
CGCATCCCCGAGCCGGCAGCGTGCGGGGACAGCCCGGGCACGGGGAAGGTGGCACGGGATCGCTTTCCTC
TGAACGCTTCTCGCTGCTCTTTGAGCCTGCAGACACCTGGGGGGATACGGGGAAAAAGCTAGGCTGAAAG
ACCGGTTCTTAGAATGACACGCGCCTGGGAGCTCACGGGGACAGCCCCCCCCCAAAGCCCCCAGGGATGT
AATTACGTCCCTCCCCCGCTAGGGGGCAGCAGCGAGCCGCCCGGGGCTCCGCTCCGGTCCGGCGCTCCCC
CCGCATCCCCGAGCCGGCAGCGTGCGGGGACAGCCCGGGCACGGGGAAGGTGGCACGGGATCGCTTTCCT
CTGAACGCTTCTCGCTGCTCTTTGAGCCTGCAGACACCTGGGGGGATACGGGGAAAAAGCTAACTTCTGA
GACGACAACTTTGTATAGAAAAGTTGGCTCCGAATTCGCCCTTGACAGCAGAGATCCAGTTTGGTTAATT
AATTGGCTCCGGTGCCCGTCAGTGGGCAGAGCGCACATCGCCCACAGTCCCCGAGAAGTTGTGGGGAGGG
GTCGGCAATTGAACCGGTGCCTAGAGAAGGTGGCGCGGGGTAAACTGGGAAAGTGATGTCGTGTACTGGC
TCCGCCTTTTTCCCGAGGGTGGGGGAGAACCGTATATAAGTGCAGTAGTCGCCGTGAACGTTCTTTTTCG
CAACGGGTTTGCCGCCAGAACACAGGTAAGTGCCGTGTGTGGTTCCCGCGGGCCTGGCCTCTTTACGGGT
TATGGCCCTTGCGTGCCTTGAATTACTTCCACCTGGCTGCAGTACGTGATTCTTGATCCCGAGCTTCGGG
TTGGAAGTGGGTGGGAGAGTTCGAGGCCTTGCGCTTAAGGAGCCCCTTCGCCTCGTGCTTGAGTTGAGGC
CTGGCCTGGGCGCTGGGGCCGCCGCGTGCGAATCTGGTGGCACCTTCGCGCCTGTCTCGCTGCTTTCGAT
AAGTCTCTAGCCATTTAAAATTTTTGATGACCTGCTGCGACGCTTTTTTTCTGGCAAGATAGTCTTGTAA
ATGCGGGCCAAGATCTGCACACTGGTATTTCGGTTTTTGGGGCCGCGGGCGGCGACGGGGCCCGTGCGTC
CCAGCGCACATGTTCGGCGAGGCGGGGCCTGCGAGCGCGGCCACCGAGAATCGGACGGGGGTAGTCTCAA
GCTGGCCGGCCTGCTCTGGTGCCTGGCCTCGCGCCGCCGTGTATCGCCCCGCCCTGGGCGGCAAGGCTGG
CCCGGTCGGCACCAGTTGCGTGAGCGGAAAGATGGCCGCTTCCCGGCCCTGCTGCAGGGAGCTCAAAATG
GAGGACGCGGCGCTCGGGAGAGCGGGCGGGTGAGTCACCCACACAAAGGAAAAGGGCCTTTCCGTCCTCA
GCCGTCGCTTCATGTGACTCCACGGAGTACCGGGCGCCGTCCAGGCACCTCGATTAGTTCTCGAGCTTTT
GGAGTACGTCGTCTTTAGGTTGGGGGGAGGGGTTTTATGCGATGGAGTTTCCCCACACTGAGTGGGTGGA
GACTGAAGTTAGGCCAGCTTGGCACTTGATGTAATTCTCCTTGGAATTTGCCCTTTTTGAGTTTGGATCT
TGGTTCATTCTCAAGCCTCAGACAGTGGTTCAAAGTTTTTTTCTTCCATTTCAGGTGTCGTGAGAAGGGC
GAATTCGACCCAAGTTTGTACAAAAAAGCAGGCTGGATCCAGGTGCCACCATGGTGAGCGAGCTGATTAA
GGAGAACATGCACATGAAGCTGTACATGGAGGGCACCGTGAACAACCACCACTTCAAGTGCACATCCGAG
GGCGAAGGCAAGCCCTACGAGGGCACCCAGACCATGAGAATCAAGGCGGTCGAGGGCGGCCCTCTCCCCT
TCGCCTTCGACATCCTGGCTACCAGCTTCATGTACGGCAGCAAAACCTTCATCAACCACACCCAGGGCAT
CCCCGACTTCTTTAAGCAGTCCTTCCCCGAGGGCTTCACATGGGAGAGAGTCACCACATACGAAGATGGG
GGCGTGCTGACCGCTACCCAGGACACCAGCCTCCAGGACGGCTGCCTCATCTACAACGTCAAGATCAGAG
GGGTGAACTTCCCATCCAACGGCCCTGTGATGCAGAAGAAAACACTCGGCTGGGAGGCCTCCACCGAGAC
ACTGTACCCCGCTGACGGCGGCCTGGAAGGCAGAGCCGACATGGCCCTGAAGCTCGTGGGCGGGGGCCAC
CTGATCTGCAACCTTAAGACCACATACAGATCCAAGAAACCCGCTAAGAACCTCAAGATGCCCGGCGTCT
ACTATGTGGACAGGAGACTGGAAAGAATCAAGGAGGCCGACAAAGAGACATACGTCGAGCAGCACGAGGT
GGCTGTGGCCAGATACTGCGACCTCCCTAGCAAACTGGGGCACAAACTTAATTGAGAATTCTACCACCCA
GCTTTCTTGTACAAAGTGGTACGTCTCAAGACCAGAGGTCTCTGCTTCCCGATTGTGAATTACTTTGTAA
ACCACCATGAATTACTTTGTAAACCACCATGAATTACTTTGTAAACCACCATGAATTACTTTGTAAACCA
CCACAACCAGAAGAGACCTGTGCTTCACTCCTCAGGTGCAGGCTGCCTATCAGAAGGTGGTGGCTGGTGT
GGCCAATGCCCTGGCTCACAAATACCACTGAGATCTTTTTCCCTCTGCCAAAAATTATGGGGACATCATG
AAGCCCCTTGAGCATCTGACTTCTGGCTAATAAAGGAAATTTATTTTCATTGCAATAGTGTGTTGGAATT
TTTTGTGTCTCTCACTCGGAAGGACATATGGGAGGGCAAATCATTTAAAACATCAGAATGAGTATTTGGT
TTAGAGTTTGGCAACATATGCCCATATGCTGGCTGCCATGAACAAAGGTTGGCTATAAAGAGGTCATCAG
TATATGAAACAGCCCCCTGCTGTCCATTCCTTATTCCATAGAAAAGCCTTGACTTGAGGTTAGATTTTTT
TTATATTTTGTTTTGTGTTATTTTTTTCTTTAACATCCCTAAAATTTTCCTTACATGTTTTACTAGCCAG
ATTTTTCCTCCTCTCCTGACTACTCCCAGTCATAGCTGTCCCTCTTCTCTTATGGAGATCCCGAGCGGTG
CGTTTTTATGCTTGTAGTATTGTATAATGTTTTTAAGATCCAAGCTTCTGACCTCTTCTCTTCCTCCCAC
AGGGCCTCGAGACAATTGCATCGATGGTACCAGTGAAAGTCTGCAATGAATTCGAGTTGGCGCGCCTGTC
ATTCTAAATCTCTCTTTCAGCCTAAAGCTTTTTCCCCGTATCCCCCCAGGTGTCTGCAGGCTCAAAGAGC
AGCGAGAAGCGTTCAGAGGAAAGCGATCCCGTGCCACCTTCCCCGTGCCCGGGCTGTCCCCGCACGCTGC
CGGCTCGGGGATGCGGGGGGAGCGCCGGACCGGAGCGGAGCCCCGGGCGGCTCGCTGCTGCCCCCTAGCG
GGGGAGGGACGTAATTACATCCCTGGGGGCTTTGGGAGGGGGCTGTCCCCGTGAGCTCCCAGGCGCGCCT
GTCATTCTAAATCTCTCTTTCAGCCTAAAGCTTTTTCCCCGTATCCCCCCAGGTGTCTGCAGGCTCAAAG
AGCAGCGAGAAGCGTTCAGAGGAAAGCGATCCCGTGCCACCTTCCCCGTGCCCGGGCTGTCCCCGCACGC
TGCCGGCTCGGGGATGCGGGGGGAGCGCCGGACCGGAGCGGAGCCCCGGGCGGCTCGCTGCTGCCCCCTA
GCGGGGGAGGGACGTAATTACATCCCTGGGGGCTTTGGGGGGGGGCTGTCCCCGTGAGCTCCCAGGCGCG
CCAACTCGGTACCGTATCGATGTCGACGTTAACGCTAGTGATATCAACTTTGTATAGAAAAGTTGGCTCC
GAATTCGCCCTTGACAGCAGAGATCCAGTTTGGTTAATTAATTGGCTCCGGTGCCCGTCAGTGGGCAGAG
CGCACATCGCCCACAGTCCCCGAGAAGTTGTGGGGAGGGGTCGGCAATTGAACCGGTGCCTAGAGAAGGT
GGCGCGGGGTAAACTGGGAAAGTGATGTCGTGTACTGGCTCCGCCTTTTTCCCGAGGGTGGGGGAGAACC
GTATATAAGTGCAGTAGTCGCCGTGAACGTTCTTTTTCGCAACGGGTTTGCCGCCAGAACACAGGTAAGT
GCCGTGTGTGGTTCCCGCGGGCCTGGCCTCTTTACGGGTTATGGCCCTTGCGTGCCTTGAATTACTTCCA
CCTGGCTGCAGTACGTGATTCTTGATCCCGAGCTTCGGGTTGGAAGTGGGTGGGAGAGTTCGAGGCCTTG
CGCTTAAGGAGCCCCTTCGCCTCGTGCTTGAGTTGAGGCCTGGCCTGGGCGCTGGGGCCGCCGCGTGCGA
ATCTGGTGGCACCTTCGCGCCTGTCTCGCTGCTTTCGATAAGTCTCTAGCCATTTAAAATTTTTGATGAC
CTGCTGCGACGCTTTTTTTCTGGCAAGATAGTCTTGTAAATGCGGGCCAAGATCTGCACACTGGTATTTC
GGTTTTTGGGGCCGCGGGCGGCGACGGGGCCCGTGCGTCCCAGCGCACATGTTCGGCGAGGCGGGGCCTG
CGAGCGCGGCCACCGAGAATCGGACGGGGGTAGTCTCAAGCTGGCCGGCCTGCTCTGGTGCCTGGCCTCG
CGCCGCCGTGTATCGCCCCGCCCTGGGCGGCAAGGCTGGCCCGGTCGGCACCAGTTGCGTGAGCGGAAAG
ATGGCCGCTTCCCGGCCCTGCTGCAGGGAGCTCAAAATGGAGGACGCGGCGCTCGGGAGAGCGGGCGGGT
GAGTCACCCACACAAAGGAAAAGGGCCTTTCCGTCCTCAGCCGTCGCTTCATGTGACTCCACGGAGTACC
GGGCGCCGTCCAGGCACCTCGATTAGTTCTCGAGCTTTTGGAGTACGTCGTCTTTAGGTTGGGGGGAGGG
GTTTTATGCGATGGAGTTTCCCCACACTGAGTGGGTGGAGACTGAAGTTAGGCCAGCTTGGCACTTGATG
TAATTCTCCTTGGAATTTGCCCTTTTTGAGTTTGGATCTTGGTTCATTCTCAAGCCTCAGACAGTGGTTC
AAAGTTTTTTTCTTCCATTTCAGGTGTCGTGAGAAGGGCGAATTCGACCCAAGTTTGTACAAAAAAGCAG
GCTCGCCACCATGGTGAGCAAGGGCGAGGAGCTGTTCACCGGGGTGGTGCCCATCCTGGTCGAGCTGGAC
GGCGACGTAAACGGCCACAAGTTCAGCGTGAGGGGCGAGGGCGAGGGCGATGCCACCAACGGCAAGCTGA
CCCTGAAGTTCATCTGCACCACCGGCAAGCTGCCCGTGCCCTGGCCCACCCTCGTGACCACCCTGAGCCA
CGGCGTGCAGTGCTTCGCCCGCTACCCCGACCACATGAAGCAGCACGACTTCTTCAAGTCCGCCATGCCC
GAAGGCTACGTCCAGGAGCGCACCATCTTCTTCAAGGACGACGGCACCTACAAGACCCGCGCCGAGGTGA
AGTTCGAGGGCGACACCCTAGTGAACCGCATCGAGCTGAAGGGCGTCGACTTCAAGGAGGACGGCAACAT
CCTGGGGCACAAGCTGGAGTACAACTTCAACAGCCACAACATCTATATCATGGCCGTCAAGCAGAAGAAC
GGCATCAAGGTGAACTTCAAGATCCGCCACAACGTGGAGGACGGCAGCGTGCAGCTCGCCGACCACTACC
AGCAGAACACCCCCATCGGCGACGGCCCCGTGCTGCTGCCCGACAGCCACTACCTGAGCACCCAGTCCGT
GCTGAGCAAAGACCCCAACGAGAAGCGCGATCACATGGTCCTGCTGGAGTTCCGCACCGCCGCCGGGATC
ACTCTCGGCATGGACGAGCTGTACAAGTAATACCACCCAGCTTTCTTGTACAAAGTGGTACGCGTGAATT
CACTCCTCAGGTGCAGGCTGCCTATCAGAAGGTGGTGGCTGGTGTGGCCAATGCCCTGGCTCACAAATAC
CACTGAGATCTTTTTCCCTCTGCCAAAAATTATGGGGACATCATGAAGCCCCTTGAGCATCTGACTTCTG
GCTAATAAAGGAAATTTATTTTCATTGCAATAGTGTGTTGGAATTTTTTGTGTCTCTCACTCGGAAGGAC
ATATGGGAGGGCAAATCATTTAAAACATCAGAATGAGTATTTGGTTTAGAGTTTGGCAACATATGCCCAT
ATGCTGGCTGCCATGAACAAAGGTTGGCTATAAAGAGGTCATCAGTATATGAAACAGCCCCCTGCTGTCC
ATTCCTTATTCCATAGAAAAGCCTTGACTTGAGGTTAGATTTTTTTTATATTTTGTTTTGTGTTATTTTT
TTCTTTAACATCCCTAAAATTTTCCTTACATGTTTTACTAGCCAGATTTTTCCTCCTCTCCTGACTACTC
CCAGTCATAGCTGTCCCTCTTCTCTTATGGAGATCCCTCGACCTGCAGCCCAAGCTTGGCGTAATCATGG
TCATAGCTGTTTCCTGTGTGAAATTGTTATCCGCTCACAATTCCACACAACATACGAGCCGGAAGCATAA
AGTGTAAAGCCTGGGGTGCCTAATGAGTGAGCTAACTCACATTAATTGCGTTGCGCTCACTGCCCGCTTT
CCAGTCGGGAAACCTGTCGTGCCAGCGGATCGACAGTACTAAGCTTGGTCTAATACCCAATCTCTCGTCT
TATCCAGATGTTTTATACGCCTCTGGCCCGTGTCTCAAAATCTCTGATGTTACATTGCACAAGATAAAAT
AATATCATCATGAACAATAAAACTGTCTGCTTACATAAACAGTAATACAAGGGGTGTTATGAGCCATATT
CAACGGGAAACGTCGAGGCCGCGATTAAATTCCAACATGGATGCTGATTTATATGGGTATAAATGGGCTC
GCGATAATGTCGGGCAATCAGGTGCGACAATCTATCGCTTGTATGGGAAGCCCGATGCGCCAGAGTTGTT
TCTGAAACATGGCAAAGGTAGCGTTGCCAATGATGTTACAGATGAGATGGTCAGACTAAACTGGCTGACG
GAATTTATGCCTCTTCCGACCATCAAGCATTTTATCCGTACTCCTGATGATGCATGGTTACTCACCACTG
CGATCCCCGGAAAAACAGCATTCCAGGTATTAGAAGAATATCCTGATTCAGGTGAAAATATTGTTGATGC
GCTGGCAGTGTTCCTGCGCCGGTTGCATTCGATTCCTGTTTGTAATTGTCCTTTTAACAGCGATCGCGTA
TTTCGTCTCGCTCAGGCGCAATCACGAATGAATAACGGTTTGGTTGATGCGAGTGATTTTGATGACGAGC
GTAATGGCTGGCCTGTTGAACAAGTCTGGAAAGAAATGCATAAACTTTTGCCATTCTCACCGGATTCAGT
CGTCACTCATGGTGATTTCTCACTTGATAACCTTATTTTTGACGAGGGGAAATTAATAGGTTGTATTGAT
GTTGGACGAGTCGGAATCGCAGACCGATACCAGGATCTTGCCATCCTATGGAACTGCCTCGGTGAGTTTT
CTCCTTCATTACAGAAACGGCTTTTTCAAAAATATGGTATTGATAATCCTGATATGAATAAATTGCAGTT
TCATTTGATGCTCGATGAGTTTTTCTAATCAGAATTGGTTAATTGGTTGTAACACTGGCAGAGCATTACG
CTGACTTGACGGGACGGCGCAAGCTCATGACCAAAATCCCTTAACGTGAGTTACGCGTCGTTCCACTGAG
CGTCAGAGGTATCACTAGTATTACAGAGGTAAGTTATAACAGTCGCCTAACCC
Features (pLannotate 1.2.2; 28 found; start..end, strand, type, name):
     87..675     -  rep_origin     ori: high-copy-number ColE1/pMB1/pBR322/pUC origin of replication
    846..1706    -  CDS            AmpR: β-lactamase; bla; confers resistance to ampicillin, carbenicillin, and related antibiotics
   1707..1778    -  promoter       AmpR promoter: bla
   1857..2456    +  CDS            PuroR: puromycin N-acetyltransferase; pac from Streptomyces alboniger; confers resistance to puromycin
   2461..2541    +  CDS            HBB (fragment): HBB_PONPY - Experimental evidence at transcript level: Swiss-Prot protein existence level 2. Involved in oxygen transport from the lung to the various peripheral tissues. From Pongo pygmaeus (Bornean orangutan).
   2612..2667    +  polyA_signal   β-globin poly(A) signal: rabbit β-globin polyadenylation signal (Gil and Proudfoot, 1987)
   3646..3666    +  protein_bind   attB4: mutant version of attB; core recombination site for the Gateway® BP reaction BP Clonase™
   3734..3945    +  promoter       EF-1α core promoter: core promoter for human elongation factor EF-1α
   3946..4884    +  intron         EF-1α intron A: intron upstream of the start codon of human EF-1α
   4911..4931    +  protein_bind   attB1: mutant version of attB; core recombination site for the Gateway® BP reaction BP Clonase™
   4951..5646    +  CDS            mKate2: mKate2 is a basic (constitutively fluorescent) red fluorescent protein published in 2009, derived from Entacmaea quadricolor. It is reported to be a rapidly-maturing monomer with moderate acid sensitivity.
   5666..5690    -  protein_bind   attB2: mutant version of attB; recombination site for the Gateway® BP reaction BP Clonase™
   5834..5908    +  CDS            HBB (fragment): HBB_PONPY - Experimental evidence at transcript level: Swiss-Prot protein existence level 2. Involved in oxygen transport from the lung to the various peripheral tissues. From Pongo pygmaeus (Bornean orangutan).
   5979..6034    +  polyA_signal   β-globin poly(A) signal: rabbit β-globin polyadenylation signal (Gil and Proudfoot, 1987)
   6418..6443    +  misc_feature   SA: splice acceptor site
   7115..7135    +  protein_bind   attB4: mutant version of attB; core recombination site for the Gateway® BP reaction BP Clonase™
   7203..7414    +  promoter       EF-1α core promoter: core promoter for human elongation factor EF-1α
   7415..8353    +  intron         EF-1α intron A: intron upstream of the start codon of human EF-1α
   8380..8400    +  protein_bind   attB1: mutant version of attB; core recombination site for the Gateway® BP reaction BP Clonase™
   8411..9127    +  CDS            EBFP2: EBFP2 is a basic (constitutively fluorescent) blue fluorescent protein published in 2007, derived from Aequorea victoria. It is reported to be a rapidly-maturing monomer with moderate acid sensitivity.
   9135..9159    -  protein_bind   attB2: mutant version of attB; recombination site for the Gateway® BP reaction BP Clonase™
   9163..9243    +  CDS            HBB (fragment): HBB_PONPY - Experimental evidence at transcript level: Swiss-Prot protein existence level 2. Involved in oxygen transport from the lung to the various peripheral tissues. From Pongo pygmaeus (Bornean orangutan).
   9314..9369    +  polyA_signal   β-globin poly(A) signal: rabbit β-globin polyadenylation signal (Gil and Proudfoot, 1987)
   9752..9774    -  protein_bind   lac operator (fragment): The lac repressor binds to the lac operator to inhibit transcription in E. coli. This inhibition can be relieved by adding lactose or isopropyl-β-D-thiogalactopyranoside (IPTG). lac repressor encoded by lacI
   9778..9808    -  promoter       lac promoter: promoter for the E. coli lac operon
   9823..9844    -  protein_bind   CAP binding site: CAP binding activates transcription in the presence of cAMP. E. coli catabolite activator protein
   9857..9896    -  CDS            lacI (fragment): lac repressor; lacI; The lac repressor binds to the lac operator to inhibit transcription in E. coli. This inhibition can be relieved by adding lactose or isopropyl-β-D-thiogalactopyranoside (IPTG).
  10069..10878   +  CDS            KanR: aminoglycoside phosphotransferase; aph(3')-Ia; confers resistance to kanamycin in bacteria or G418 (Geneticin®) in eukaryotes
