[The description below was written by a language model from this plasmid's Addgene catalogue record and pLannotate feature annotations shown in this document.]
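Description:
LSB-hsa-miR-876-3p is a mammalian expression plasmid from a synthetic-biology series of fluorescent microRNA sensors, built on the Low Sensor Backbone (LSB). It replicates in E. coli from a high-copy ColE1/pUC-type origin and carries both β-lactamase (AmpR) and an aminoglycoside phosphotransferase (KanR), so it is selected with ampicillin and kanamycin together. The annotated depositor sequence is about 11 kb.

The payload consists of two parallel transcription units of matching design. Each has a human EF-1α core promoter with its first intron, a fluorescent protein coding sequence flanked by Gateway attB recombination scars (attB4, attB1, attB2), and a rabbit β-globin 3′ region with its polyadenylation signal. One unit encodes the red protein mKate2 and, according to the catalogue entry, carries a target site for human miR-876-3p in its 3′ UTR. This target is not annotated separately in the feature table, but it would fall in the unannotated stretch between the mKate2 cassette and its β-globin terminator. The other unit encodes the blue protein EBFP2 without a target site and acts as an internal reference for plasmid dose and expression. Active miR-876-3p in transfected cells represses mKate2 but not EBFP2, so the red-to-blue ratio reports miRNA activity.

A puromycin N-acetyltransferase gene with a third β-globin poly(A) signal is also present for selection of mammalian cells, although no promoter for it is annotated. The depositor warns that the repeated poly(A) elements make the plasmid inherently unstable. Small insertions flanking the puromycin coding region also differ between the physical plasmid and the deposited sequence, reportedly without affecting puromycin selection.
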