Addgene plasmid #103742: LSB-hsa-miR-876-3p
Purpose: Used to sense miRNA activity using fluorescence based tools. hsa-miR-876-3p target in 3' UTR of of mKate. miRNA activity can be measured by the repression of mKate2 relative to EBFP2 fluorescent proteins . Plasmid is inherently unstable; please see Depositor Comments
Depositing lab: Ron Weiss. Depositing organization: Massachusetts Institute of Technology. Publication: A mixed antagonistic/synergistic miRNA repression model enables accurate predictions of multi-input miRNA sensor activity. Gam JJ, Babb J, Weiss R. Nat Commun. 2018 Jun 22;9(1):2430. doi: 10.1038/s41467-018-04575-0. PubMed 29934631.
Backbone
  Vector backbone: Low Sensor Backbone (LSB)
  Vector type: Mammalian Expression, Synthetic Biology
Growth in bacteria
  Bacterial resistance: Ampicillin and Kanamycin, 100 & 50 μg/mL
  Growth temperature: 30°C
  Growth strain: NEB Stable
  Copy number: High Copy
Gene/Insert
  Gene/Insert name: hsa-miR-876-3p target
  Species: H. sapiens (human)
  Entrez Gene: MIR876 (a.k.a. MIRN876, hsa-mir-876)
  Promoter: EF-1a
  Cloning method: Gibson Cloning
Terms and licenses: Academic/Nonprofit Terms; Industry Terms: Not Available to Industry
Depositor comments: Please note that this plasmid is inherently unstable due to a repeating poly A element. We recommend performing a diagnostic digest on multiple colonies upon receipt. The depositors would like to note the presence of several discrepancies between the depositor sequence and physical plasmid sequence. In particular, the sequences upstream and downstream of the puromycin coding region have 10 bp insertions which do not affect the ability to perform puromycin selection. The sequences for those regions within the physical plasmids are as follows: Upstream of Puro: GAATTCGACCGCCTGTCTCAAGGTGCCACC; Downstream of Puro: GCTTTGAGACTACGCGTGAATTCACTCCTC. Please contact if you are interested in this plasmid prior to placing an order.
How to cite: LSB-hsa-miR-876-3p was a gift from Ron Weiss (Addgene plasmid # 103742 ; http://n2t.net/addgene:103742 ; RRID:Addgene_103742)
