>Addgene plasmid #103742 | LSB-hsa-miR-876-3p | depositor partial sequence | sequence record 196533 | hsa-miR-876-3p target
TGAATTACTTTGTAAACCACCA
