>Addgene plasmid #103742 | LSB-hsa-miR-876-3p | addgene partial sequence | sequence record 243940 | mKate2-F 5'-ACCCGCTAAGAACCTCAAGA-3'
TCAAGGAGGCCGACAAAGAGACATACGTCGAGCAGCACGAGGTGGCTGTGGCCAGATACTGCGACCTCCC
TAGCAAACTGGGGCACAAACTTAATTGAGAATTCTACCACCCAGCTTTCTTGTACAAAGTGGTACGTCTC
AAGACCAGAGGTCTCTGCTTCCCGATTGTGAATTACTTTGTAAACCACCATGAATTACTTTGTAAACCAC
CATGAATTACTTTGTAAACCACCATGAATTACTTTGTAAACCACCACAACCAGAAGAGACCTGTGCTTCA
CTCCTCAGGTGCAGGCTGCCTATCAGAAGGTGGTGGCTGGTGTGGCCAATGCCCTGGCTCACAAATACCA
CTGAGATCTTTTTCCCTCTGCCAAAAATTATGGGGACATCATGAAGCCCCTTGAGCATCTGACTTCTGGC
TAATAAAGGAAATTTATTTTCATTGCAATAGTGTGTTGGAATTTTTTGTGTCTCTCACTCGGAAGGACAT
ATGGGAGGGCAAATCATTTAAAACATCAGAATGAGTATTTGGTTTAGAGTTTGGCAACATATGCCCATAT
GCTGGCTGCCATGAACAAAGGTTGGCTATAAAGAGGTCATCAGTATATGAAACAGCCCCCTGCTGTCCAT
TCCTTATTCCATAGAAAAGCCTTGACTTGAGGTTAGATTTT
